>Addgene plasmid #177264 | pAAV-hSyn-FRISZ-GPI | addgene full sequence | sequence record 352276 | Addgene NGS Result
CTGCAGGCAGCTGCGCGCTCGCTCGCTCACTGAGGCCGCCCGGGCGTCGGGCGACCTTTGGTCGCCCGGC
CTCAGTGAGCGAGCGAGCGCGCAGAGAGGGAGTGGCCAACTCCATCACTAGGGGTTCCTGCGGCCGCACG
CGTTGTACAGTGTCTAGACTGCAGAGGGCCCTGCGTATGAGTGCAAGTGGGTTTTAGGACCAGGATGAGG
CGGGGTGGGGGTGCCTACCTGACGACCGACCCCGACCCACTGGACAAGCACCCAACCCCCATTCCCCAAA
TTGCGCATCCCCTATCAGAGAGGGGGAGGGGAAACAGGATGCGGCGAGGCGCGTGCGCACTGCCAGCTTC
AGCACCGCGGACAGTGCCTTCGCCCCCGCCTGGCGGCGCGCGCCACCGCCGCCTCAGCACTGAAGGCGCG
CTGACGTCACTCGCCGGTCCCCCGCAAACTCCCCTTCCCGGCCACCTTGGTCGCGTCCGCGCCGCCGCCG
GCCCAGCCGGACCGCACCACGCGAGGCGCGAGATAGGGGGGCACGGGCGCGACCATCTGCGCTGCGGCGC
CGGCGACTCAGCGCTGCCTCAGTCTGCGGTGGGCAGCGGAGGAGTCGTGTCGTGCCTGAGAGCGCAGTCG
AGAAGGATCCGCCACCATGGGAATCCAAGGAGGGTCTGTCCTGTTCGGGCTGCTGCTCGTCCTGGCTGTC
TTCTGCCATTCAGGTCATAGCAGATCTATGGTCGACGCAAAGGGAAAACACCCAGTACACGGTGCTGAAT
TAACAGATGTGTCCAAGAAACCCGCAAAGAACCTCAAGATGCCAGGCGTCTATTTTATTGACAGGATTCT
GGAAAGGATCAAGGAGGCTGGCAATGAGACCTACGTCGAGCAGTACGAGGTGGCTGTGGCCAGATACTGC
GACCACCCTAGCAAACTGGGGCACAAACTTAAAGGAGGAACAGGAGGAAGCAGCGAGGAGCTGATCAAGG
AGAACATGCGCACCAAGCTGTACCTGACGGGCACCGTGAACAACCACTACTTCGAATGCACCGCCGAAGG
GGAGGGCCAGCCCTATGAGGGCACCCAGACCAACAGGATTAAGGTGGTGCGCGGAGGCCCCCTGCCGTTC
GCATTCGACATCCTGGCCCCCTGCTTTATGTACGGGAGCAAGACCTTCATTAACCATCCACCTGACATTC
CCGATTATTTTAAGCAGTCCTTCCCTGAGGGCTTCACATGGGAGAGAACCACCGTTTTCGAAGACGGGGG
CACACTCACTGCTATACAGGACACCAGCCTCCAGGACGGCTGCCTGATCTACAACGTCCAAGTCAGAGGG
GAGAACTTCCCATCCAACGGCCCTGTGATGCAGAAGAAAACACTCGGCTGGGAGGCCAGTACCGAGACCC
TGTACCCCGCTGACGGCAGCCTGGAAGGCAGACTGTACTGGGCCCTGAAGCTCGTGGGCGGGGGCCACCT
GCACTGCAGACTGGAAACCACATACAGATCCAAGAAATTGAGTGCTAAAGGTAAGCATCCAGTACATGGA
GCAGAGCTGACTGACGGCTCCACCTCCGGCTCCGGCAAGCCCGGCTCCGGCGAGGGCTCCACCAAGGGCG
AATTCCTTGAAAATGGTGGGACATCCTTATCAGAGAAAACAGTTCTTCTGCTGGTGACTCCATTTCTGGC
AGCAGCCTGGAGCCTTCATCCCTAAGAATTCATATCAAGCTTATCGATAATCAACCTCTGGATTACAAAA
TTTGTGAAAGATTGACTGGTATTCTTAACTATGTTGCTCCTTTTACGCTATGTGGATACGCTGCTTTAAT
GCCTTTGTATCATGCTATTGCTTCCCGTATGGCTTTCATTTTCTCCTCCTTGTATAAATCCTGGTTGCTG
TCTCTTTATGAGGAGTTGTGGCCCGTTGTCAGGCAACGTGGCGTGGTGTGCACTGTGTTTGCTGACGCAA
CCCCCACTGGTTGGGGCATTGCCACCACCTGTCAGCTCCTTTCCGGGACTTTCGCTTTCCCCCTCCCTAT
TGCCACGGCGGAACTCATCGCCGCCTGCCTTGCCCGCTGCTGGACAGGGGCTCGGCTGTTGGGCACTGAC
AATTCCGTGGTGTTGTCGGGGAAATCATCGTCCTTTCCTTGGCTGCTCGCCTATGTTGCCACCTGGATTC
TGCGCGGGACGTCCTTCTGCTACGTCCCTTCGGCCCTCAATCCAGCGGACCTTCCTTCCCGCGGCCTGCT
GCCGGCTCTGCGGCCTCTTCCGCGTCTTCGCCTTCGCCCTCAGACGAGTCGGATCTCCCTTTGGGCCGCC
TCCCCGCATCGATACCGAGCGCTGCTCGAGCTAGAGCTCGCTGATCAGCCTCGACTGTGCCTTCTAGTTG
CCAGCCATCTGTTGTTTGCCCCTCCCCCGTGCCTTCCTTGACCCTGGAAGGTGCCACTCCCACTGTCCTT
TCCTAATAAAATGAGGAAATTGCATCGCATTGTCTGAGTAGGTGTCATTCTATTCTGGGGGGTGGGGTGG
GGCAGGACAGCAAGGGGGAGGATTGGGAAGACAATAGCAGGCATGCTGGGGAGGTAACCACGTGCGGACC
GAGCGGCCGCAGGAACCCCTAGTGATGGAGTTGGCCACTCCCTCTCTGCGCGCTCGCTCGCTCACTGAGG
CCGGGCGACCAAAGGTCGCCCGACGCCCGGGCTTTGCCCGGGCGGCCTCAGTGAGCGAGCGAGCGCGCAG
CTGCCTGCAGGGGCGCCTGATGCGGTATTTTCTCCTTACGCATCTGTGCGGTATTTCACACCGCATA
[95 nt withheld, positions 2798-2892]
T
[46 nt withheld, positions 2894-2939]
C
[141 nt withheld, positions 2941-3081]
CCTTTGACGTTGGAGTCCACGTTCTTT
[37 nt withheld, positions 3109-3145]
ACTCTATCTCGGGCTATTCTTTTGATTTATAAGGGATTTTGCCGATTTCGGTCTATTGGTTAAAAAATGA
GCTGATTTAACAAAAATTTAACGCGAATTTTAACAAAATATTAACGTTTACAATTTTATGGTGCACTCTC
AGTACAATCTGCTCTGATGCCGCATAGTTAAGCCAGCCCCGACACCCGCCAACACCCGCTGACGCGCCCT
GACGGGCTTGTCTGCTCCCGGCATCCGCTTACAGACAAGCTGTGACCGTCTCCGGGAGCTGCATGTGTCA
GAGGTTTTCACCGTCATCACCGAAACGCGCGAGACGAAAGGGCCTCGTGATACGCCTATTTTTATAGGTT
AATGTCATGATAATAATGGTTTCTTAGACGTCAGGTGGCACTTTTCGGGGAAATGTGCGCGGAACCCCTA
TTTGTTTATTTTTCTAAATACATTCAAATATGTATCCGCTCATGAGACAATAACCCTGATAAATGCTTCA
ATAATATTGAAAAAGGAAGAGTATGAGTATTCAACATTTCCGTGTCGCCCTTATTCCCTTTTTTGCGGCA
TTTTGCCTTCCTGTTTTTGCTCACCCAGAAACGCTGGTGAAAGTAAAAGATGCTGAAGATCAGTTGGGTG
CACGAGTGGGTTACATCGAACTGGATCTCAACAGCGGTAAGATCCTTGAGAGTTTTCGCCCCGAAGAACG
TTTTCCAATGATGAGCACTTTTAAAGTTCTGCTATGTGGCGCGGTATTATCCCGTATTGACGCCGGGCAA
GAGCAACTCGGTCGCCGCATACACTATTCTCAGAATGACTTGGTTGAGTACTCACCAGTCACAGAAAAGC
ATCTTACGGATGGCATGACAGTAAGAGAATTATGCAGTGCTGCCATAACCATGAGTGATAACACTGCGGC
CAACTTACTTCTGACAACGATCGGAGGACCGAAGGAGCTAACCGCTTTTTTGCACAACATGGGGGATCAT
GTAACTCGCCTTGATCGTTGGGAACCGGAGCTGAATGAAGCCATACCAAACGACGAGCGTGACACCACGA
TGCCTGTAGCAATGGCAACAACGTTGCGCAAACTATTAACTGGCGAACTACTTACTCTAGCTTCCCGGCA
ACAATTAATAGACTGGATGGAGGCGGATAAAGTTGCAGGACCACTTCTGCGCTCGGCCCTTCCGGCTGGC
TGGTTTATTGCTGATAAATCTGGAGCCGGTGAGCGTGGAAGCCGCGGTATCATTGCAGCACTGGGGCCAG
ATGGTAAGCCCTCCCGTATCGTAGTTATCTACACGACGGGGAGTCAGGCAACTATGGATGAACGAAATAG
ACAGATCGCTGAGATAGGTGCCTCACTGATTAAGCATTGGTAACTGTCAGACCAAGTTTACTCATATATA
CTTTAGATTGATTTAAAACTTCATTTTTAATTTAAAAGGATCTAGGTGAAGATCCTTTTTGATAATCTCA
TGACCAAAATCCCTTAACGTGAGTTTTCGTTCCACTGAGCGTCAGACCCCGTAGAAAAGATCAAAGGATC
TTCTTGAGATCCTTTTTTTCTGCGCGTAATCTGCTGCTTGCAAACAAAAAAACCACCGCTACCAGCGGTG
GTTTGTTTGCCGGATCAAGAGCTACCAACTCTTTTTCCGAAGGTAACTGGCTTCAGCAGAGCGCAGATAC
CAAATACTGTTCTTCTAGTGTAGCCGTAGTTAGGCCACCACTTCAAGAACTCTGTAGCACCGCCTACATA
CCTCGCTCTGCTAATCCTGTTACCAGTGGCTGCTGCCAGTGGCGATAAGTCGTGTCTTACCGGGTTGGAC
TCAAGACGATAGTTACCGGATAAGGCGCAGCGGTCGGGCTGAACGGGGGGTTCGTGCACACAGCCCAGCT
TGGAGCGAACGACCTACACCGAACTGAGATACCTACAGCGTGAGCTATGAGAAAGCGCCACGCTTCCCGA
AGGGAGAAAGGCGGACAGGTATCCGGTAAGCGGCAGGGTCGGAACAGGAGAGCGCACGAGGGAGCTTCCA
GGGGGAAACGCCTGGTATCTTTATAGTCCTGTCGGGTTTCGCCACCTCTGACTTGAGCGTCGATTTTTGT
GATGCTCGTCAGGGGGGCGGAGCCTATGGAAAAACGCCAGCAACGCGGCCTTTTTACGGTTCCTGGCCTT
TTGCTGGCCTTTTGCTCACATGTC
Features (pLannotate 1.2.2; 17 found; start..end, strand, type, name):
     11..38      +  repeat_region  AAV2 ITR (fragment): inverted terminal repeat of adeno-associated virus serotype 2 inverted
     67..94      +  repeat_region  AAV2 ITR (fragment): inverted terminal repeat of adeno-associated virus serotype 2 inverted
    180..627     +  promoter       hSyn promoter: human synapsin I promoter; confers neuron-specific expression (Kügler et al., 2003)
    647..721     +  CDS            CD59 (fragment): CD59_HUMAN - Also known as MIC11, MIN1, MIN2, MIN3, MSK21. Experimental evidence at protein level: Swiss-Prot protein existence level 1. The soluble form from urine retains its specific complement binding activity, but exhibits greatly reduced ability to inhibit MAC assembly on cell membranes. From Homo sapiens (Human).
    782..1456    +  CDS            cp-mKate: cp-mKate is a basic (constitutively fluorescent) red fluorescent protein published in 2011, derived from Entacmaea quadricolor.
   1610..1702    +  CDS            CD59 (fragment): CD59_HUMAN - Also known as MIC11, MIN1, MIN2, MIN3, MSK21. Experimental evidence at protein level: Swiss-Prot protein existence level 1. The soluble form from urine retains its specific complement binding activity, but exhibits greatly reduced ability to inhibit MAC assembly on cell membranes. From Homo sapiens (Human).
   1712..1729    +  misc_feature   MCS (fragment): pBluescript multiple cloning site
   1729..2317    +  misc_feature   WPRE: woodchuck hepatitis virus posttranscriptional regulatory element
   2365..2572    +  polyA_signal   bGH poly(A) signal: bovine growth hormone polyadenylation signal
   2601..2741    +  repeat_region  AAV2 ITR: inverted terminal repeat of adeno-associated virus serotype 2 inverted
   2746..2797    -  misc_feature   bom (fragment): basis of mobility region from pBR322
   2816..3271    +  rep_origin     f1 ori (sequence partly withheld): f1 bacteriophage origin of replication; arrow indicates direction of (+) strand synthesis
   3272..3321    -  misc_feature   bom (fragment): basis of mobility region from pBR322
   3423..3458    -  CDS            rop (fragment): Rop protein, which maintains plasmids at low copy number; rop
   3553..3657    +  promoter       AmpR promoter: bla
   3658..4518    +  CDS            AmpR: β-lactamase; bla; confers resistance to ampicillin, carbenicillin, and related antibiotics
   4689..5277    +  rep_origin     ori: high-copy-number ColE1/pMB1/pBR322/pUC origin of replication
