[The description below was written by a language model from this plasmid's Addgene catalogue record and pLannotate feature annotations shown in this document.]
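Description:
pAAV-hSyn-FRISZ-GPI is an adeno-associated virus transfer plasmid of about 5.3 kb built on the pAAV-hSyn backbone, designed to express a cell-surface-displayed form of FRISZ, a genetically encoded far-red fluorescent zinc indicator, in neurons. In bacteria it is maintained through a high-copy ColE1/pUC-type origin and selected with ampicillin via the β-lactamase gene. An f1 phage origin is also present in the backbone. The expression cassette lies between AAV2 inverted terminal repeats, which allow the intervening DNA to be packaged into recombinant AAV particles when helper functions are supplied. The annotation detects the downstream ITR in full but only short fragments of the upstream one. This may simply reflect the difficulty of sequencing and annotating these repeats.

Within the ITRs, the human synapsin I promoter drives neuron-specific transcription of a synthetic open reading frame of roughly 1.06 kb. It begins with the CD59 leader sequence, which directs the nascent protein into the secretory pathway. The sensor follows, and the feature table recognises its fluorescent core as a circularly permuted mKate-type far-red protein. The frame ends with the C-terminal CD59 GPI-attachment signal, which anchors the indicator to the outer face of the mammalian plasma membrane. A WPRE downstream of the coding sequence enhances transcript stability and expression, and a bovine growth hormone polyadenylation signal terminates the message.

Placing the sensor on the extracellular surface suits it to imaging zinc released into the extracellular space, such as synaptically released zinc. The depositor notes that AAV made from this plasmid has not yet been tested in vivo. A sister construct that uses an Ig kappa leader and a PDGFR transmembrane anchor has been tested in vivo, and this GPI version serves as an alternative export and anchoring strategy for comparison.
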