Addgene plasmid #177264: pAAV-hSyn-FRISZ-GPI
Purpose: AAV transfer plasmid for cell-surface-localized FRISZ (via CD59 GPI) under hSyn promoter
Depositing lab: Huiwang Ai. Depositing organization: University of Virginia. Publication: A genetically encoded far-red fluorescent indicator for imaging synaptically released Zn(2). Wu T, Kumar M, Zhang J, Zhao S, Drobizhev M, McCollum M, Anderson CT, Wang Y, Pokorny A, Tian X, Zhang Y, Tzounopoulos T, Ai HW. Sci Adv. 2023 Mar;9(9):eadd2058. doi: 10.1126/sciadv.add2058. Epub 2023 Mar 1. PubMed 36857451.
Backbone
  Vector backbone: pAAV-hSyn
  Backbone size w/o insert (bp): 4280
  Total vector size (bp): 5338
  Vector type: AAV
Growth in bacteria
  Bacterial resistance: Ampicillin, 100 μg/mL
  Growth temperature: 37°C
  Growth strain: NEB Stable
  Copy number: Unknown
Gene/Insert
  Gene/Insert name: CD59 leader-FRISZ-GPI
  Species: Synthetic
  Insert size (bp): 1059
  Promoter: hSyn
  Tag / fusion protein: CD59 leader sequence (N terminal on insert); CD59 GPI (C terminal on insert)
  Cloning method: Gibson Cloning
  Sequencing primers: 5′ CCT CAG TCT GCG GTG GG; 3′ gttaagaataccagtcaatctttca
Terms and licenses: Academic/Nonprofit Terms; Industry Terms: Not Available to Industry
Depositor comments: The N-terminal CD59 sequence is for targeting the synthesized peptide to the secretory pathway. The C-terminal GPI transmembrane domain is for anchoring the protein to the mammalian cell surface. AAV derived from this plasmid has not yet been tested in vivo. We deposit another plasmid, pAAV-hSyn-FRISZ-TM (Addgene # 176886, tested in vivo), which uses an Ig kappa leader sequence for secretory pathway targeting and a PDGFR transmembrane domain for anchoring. We plan to systematically compare various exporting and anchoring strategies. Please visit https://www.biorxiv.org/content/10.1101/2022.06.02.494512v1 for bioRxiv preprint.
How to cite: pAAV-hSyn-FRISZ-GPI was a gift from Huiwang Ai (Addgene plasmid # 177264 ; http://n2t.net/addgene:177264 ; RRID:Addgene_177264)
